>Addgene plasmid #244191 | L4872 VP64-intN in PolyTX-mNeonGreen | addgene full sequence | sequence record 487920 | Addgene NGS Result
GAAGATCCTTTGATCTTTTCTACGGGGTCTGACGCTCAGTGGAACGAAAACTCACGTTAAGGGATTTTGG
TCATGAGATTATCAAAAAGGATCTTCACCTAGATCCTTTTAAATTAAAAATGAAGTTTTAAATCAATCTA
AAGTATATATGAGTAAACTTGGTCTGACAGCGATCGAATATTAGATCTGAGACCCAATTGACGCGTGAGT
AATTCATACAAAAGGACTCGCCCCTGCCTTGGGGAATCCCAGGGACCGTCGTTAAACTCCCACTAACGTA
GAACCCAGAGATCGCTGCGTTCCCGCCCCCTCACCCGCCCGCTCTCGTCATCACTGAGGTGGAGAAGAGC
ATGCGTGAGGCTCCGGTGCCCGTCAGTGGGCAGAGCGCACATCGCCCACAGTCCCCGAGAAGTTGGGGGG
AGGGGTCGGCAATTGAACCGGTGCCTAGAGAAGGTGGCGCGGGGTAAACTGGGAAAGTGATGTCGTGTAC
TGGCTCCGCCTTTTTCCCGAGGGTGGGGGAGAACCGTATATAAGTGCAGTAGTCGCCGTGAACGTTCTTT
TTCGCAACGGGTTTGCCGCCAGAACACAGGTAAGTGCCGTGTGTGGTTCCCGCGGGCCTGGCCTCTTTAC
GGGTTATGGCCCTTGCGTGCCTTGAATTACTTCCACGCCCCTGGCTGCAGTACGTGATTCTTGATCCCGA
GCTTCGGGTTGGAAGTGGGTGGGAGAGTTCGAGGCCTTGCGCTTAAGGAGCCCCTTCGCCTCGTGCTTGA
GTTGAGGCCTGGCTTGGGCGCTGGGGCCGCCGCGTGCGAATCTGGTGGCACCTTCGCGCCTGTCTCGCTG
CTTTCGATAAGTCTCTAGCCATTTAAAATTTTTGATGACCTGCTGCGACGCTTTTTTTCTGGCAAGATAG
TCTTGTAAATGCGGGCCAAGATCTGCACACTGGTATTTCGGTTTTTGGGGCCGCGGGCGGCGACGGGGCC
CGTGCGTCCCAGCGCACATGTTCGGCGAGGCGGGGCCTGCGAGCGCGGCCACCGAGAATCGGACGGGGGT
AGTCTCAAGCTGGCCGGCCTGCTCTGGTGCCTGGCCTCGCGCCGCCGTGTATCGCCCCGCCCTGGGCGGC
AAGGCTGGCCCGGTCGGCACCAGTTGCGTGAGCGGAAAGATGGCCGCTTCCCGGCCCTGCTGCAGGGAGC
TCAAAATGGAGGACGCGGCGCTCGGGAGAGCGGGCGGGTGAGTCACCCACACAAAGGAAAAGGGCCTTTC
CGTCCTCAGCCGTCGCTTCATGTGACTCCACGGAGTACCGGGCGCCGTCCAGGCACCTCGATTAGTTCTC
GAGCTTTTGGAGTACGTCGTCTTTAGGTTGGGGGGAGGGGTTTTATGCGATGGAGTTTCCCCACACTGAG
TGGGTGGAGACTGAAGTTAGGCCAGCTTGGCACTTGATGTAATTCTCCTTGGAATTTGCCCTTTTTGAGT
TTGGATCTTGGTTCATTCTCAAGCCTCAGACAGTGGTTCAAAGTTTTTTTCTTCCATTTCAGGTGTCGTG
AGAGCTCGTTTAGTGAACCGTCAGATCGCCTGGAGACGCCATCCACGCTGTTTTGACCTCCATAGAAGAG
AACGGGACCGATCCAAATTCTCGAGGCTAGCGCCACCATGGACTATAAAGACCATGACGGTGACTACAAG
GATCACGACATAGATTATAAAGACGATGACGACAAGATGGCACCTAAGAAGAAGCGCAAAGTTGGCTCTG
GCGAATTCGACGCCCTTGATGACTTTGACTTGGACATGCTGGGGTCAGACGCACTCGATGATTTTGACCT
TGATATGCTGGGAAGCGATGCACTTGATGACTTTGACTTGGACATGCTCGGCTCCGACGCTCTTGATGAT
TTCGATCTTGACATGCTCGGATCCGGTGGTGGCGGGTCTGGAGGAGGAGGTACTGGTGGAGGTGGCACTG
GTACCAGAAGCGGATACTGCCTGGACCTGAAAACCCAGGTGCAGACCCCTCAGGGCATGAAGGAGATCAG
CAACATCCAGGTGGGCGACCTGGTGCTGAGCAACACCGGCTACAACGAGGTGCTGAACGTGTTCCCCAAG
AGCAAGAAGAAGAGCTACAAGATCACCCTGGAGGACGGCAAGGAGATCATCTGCAGCGAGGAGCACCTGT
TCCCCACCCAGACCGGCGAGATGAACATCAGCGGCGGCCTGAAGGAGGGCATGTGCCTGTACGTGAAGGA
GTGAGCGGCCGCGTTTAAACCCGCTGATCAGCCTCGACTGTGCCTTCTAGTTGCCAGCCATCTGTTGTTT
GCCCCTCCCCCGTGCCTTCCTTGACCCTGGAAGGTGCCACTCCCACTGTCCTTTCCTAATAAAATGAGGA
AATTGCATCGCATTGTCTGAGTAGGTGTCATTCTATTCTGGGGGGTGGGGTGGGGCAGGACAGCAAGGGG
GAGGATTGGGAAGTCAATAGCAGGCATGCTGGGGATGCGGTGGGCTCTATGGGACGTCGGAATTGCAAGT
TGGGCCGCCCTCTGGTAAGGTTGGGAAGCCCTGCAAAGTAAACTGGATGGCTTTCTTGCCGCCAAGGATC
TGATGGCGCAGGGGATCAAGATCTGATCAAGAGACAGGATGAGGATCGTTTCGCATGATTGAACAAGATG
GATTGCACGCAGGTTCTCCGGCGGCTTGGGTGGAGAGGCTATTCGGCTATGACTGGGCACAACAGACAAT
CGGCTGCTCTGATGCCGCCGTGTTCCGGCTGTCAGCGCAGGGTCGCCCGGTTCTTTTTGTCAAGACCGAC
CTGTCCGGTGCCCTGAATGAACTGCAAGACGAGGCAGCGCGGCTATCGTGGCTGGCCACGACGGGCGTTC
CTTGCGCGGCTGTGCTCGACGTTGTCACTGAAGCGGGAAGGGACTGGCTGCTATTGGGCGAAGTGCCGGG
GCAGGATCTCCTGTCATCTCACCTTGCTCCTGCCGAGAAAGTATCCATCATGGCTGATGCAATGCGGCGG
CTGCATACGCTTGATCCGGCTACCTGCCCATTCGACCACCAAGCGAAACATCGCATCGAGCGAGCACGTA
CTCGGATGGAAGCCGGTCTTGTCGATCAGGATGATCTGGACGAAGAGCATCAGGGGCTCGCGCCAGCCGA
ACTGTTCGCCAGGCTCAAGGCGCGTATGCCCGACGGCGAGGATCTCGTCGTGACCCACGGCGATGCCTGC
TTGCCGAATATCATGGTGGAAAATGGCCGCTTTTCTGGATTCATCGACTGTGGCCGGCTGGGTGTGGCGG
ACCGCTATCAGGACATAGCGTTGGCTACCCGTGATATTGCTGAAGAGCTTGGCGGCGAATGGGCTGACCG
CTTCCTCGTGCTTTACGGTATCGCCGCTCCCGATTCGCAGCGCATCGCCTTCTATCGCCTTCTTGACGAG
TTCTTCTGAGCGGGACTCTGGGGTTCGAGAATTGGCTTGGACTCCTGTTGATAGATCCAGTAATGACCTC
AGAACTCCATCTGGATTTGTTCAGAACGCTCGGTTGCCGCCGGGCGTTTTTTATTGGTGAGAATCCAAGC
ACTAGCCATGACCAGACATTGATTATTGACTAGTTATTAATAGTAATCAATTACGGGGTCATTAGTTCAT
AGCCCATATATGGAGTTCCGCGTTACATAACTTACGGTAAATGGCCCGCCTGGCTGACCGCCCAACGACC
CCCGCCCATTGACGTCAATAATGACGTATGTTCCCATAGTAACGCCAATAGGGACTTTCCATTGACGTCA
ATGGGTGGAGTATTTACGGTAAACTGCCCACTTGGCAGTACATCAAGTGTATCATATGCCAAGTACGCCC
CCTATTGACGTCAATGACGGTAAATGGCCCGCCTGGCATTATGCCCAGTACATGACCTTATGGGACTTTC
CTACTTGGCAGTACATCTACGTATTAGTCATCGCTATTACCATGGTGATGCGGTTTTGGCAGTACATCAA
TGGGCGTGGATAGCGGTTTGACTCACGGGGATTTCCAAGTCTCCACCCCATTGACGTCAATGGGAGTTTG
TTTTGGCACCAAAATCAACGGGACTTTCCAAAATGTCGTAACAACTCCGCCCCATTGACGCAAATGGGCG
GTAGGCGTGTACGGTGGGAGGTCTATATAAGCAGAGCTCTCTGGCTAACTAGAGAACCCACTGCTTACTG
GCTTATCGAAATTAATACGACTCACTATAGGGAGTCCCAAGCTGACTAGCGCCACCATGGTTTCCAAGGG
CGAAGAGGACAATATGGCCAGCCTGCCTGCCACACACGAGCTGCACATCTTTGGCAGCATCAACGGCGTG
GACTTCGACATGGTCGGACAAGGCACCGGCAATCCCAACGACGGCTACGAGGAACTGAACCTGAAGTCCA
CAAAGGGCGACCTCCAGTTCAGCCCCTGGATTCTGGTGCCTCACATCGGCTACGGCTTCCACCAGTACCT
GCCTTATCCTGACGGCATGAGCCCTTTCCAGGCCGCCATGGTTGATGGCTCTGGCTACCAGGTCCACCGG
ACCATGCAGTTTGAGGATGGCGCTTCCCTGACCGTGAACTACAGATACACCTACGAGGGCAGCCACATCA
AAGGCGAGGCCCAAGTGAAAGGCACAGGCTTCCCTGCTGATGGCCCCGTGATGACCAATTCTCTGACAGC
CGCCGACTGGTGCAGAAGCAAGAAAACATACCCCAACGACAAGACCATCATCAGCACCTTCAAGTGGTCC
TACACCACCGGCAACGGCAAGCGGTACAGAAGCACCGCCAGAACCACCTACACCTTCGCCAAACCTATGG
CCGCCAACTACCTGAAGAACCAGCCTATGTACGTGTTCCGCAAGACCGAGCTGAAGCACTCCAAGACAGA
ACTGAACTTCAAAGAGTGGCAGAAAGCCTTCACCGACGTGATGGGCATGGACGAACTCTACAAATGAGCG
GCCAAGTTTAAACCCGCTGATCAGCCTCGACTGTGCCTTCTAGTTGCCAGCCATCTGTTGTTTGCCCCTC
CCCCGTGCCTTCCTTGACCCTGGAAGGTGCCACTCCCACTGTCCTTTCCTAATAAAATGAGGAAATTGCA
TCGCATTGTCTGAGTAGGTGTCATTCTATTCTGGGGGGTGGGGTGGGGCAGGACAGCAAGGGGGAGGATT
GGGAAGTCAATAGCAGGCATGCTGGGGATGCGGTGGGCTCTATGGCTTCTGAGGCGGAAAGAACCAGCTG
GGGCTCTAGGGGGTATCCCC
[124 nt withheld, positions 5271-5394]
C
[91 nt withheld, positions 5396-5486]
A
[49 nt withheld, positions 5488-5536]
CCTTTGACGTTGGAGTCCACGTTCTTT
[37 nt withheld, positions 5564-5600]
ACCCTATCTCGGTCTATTCTTTTGATTTATAAGGGATTTTGCCGATTTCGGCCTATTGGTTAAAAAATGA
GCTGATTTAACAAAAATTTAACGCGAATTAATTCTGTGGAATGTGTGTCAGTTAGGCTCAATTAGTCAGC
AACCATAGTCCCGCCCCTAACTCCGCCCATCCCGCCCCTAACTCCGCCCAGTTCCGCCCATTCTCCGCCC
CATGGCTGACTAATTTTTTTTATTTATGCAGAGGCCGAGGCCGCCTCTGCCTCTGAGCTATTCCAGAAGT
AGTGAGGAGGCTTTTTTGGAGGCCTAGGCTTTTGCAAAAAGCTCCCGGGAGCTTGTATATCCATTTTCGG
AGGTTGGGCTTCGGAATCGTTTTCCGGGACGCCGGCTGGATGATCCTCCAGCGCGGGGATCTCATGCTGG
AGTTCTTCGCCCACCCCAACTTGTTTATTGCAGCTTATAATGGTTACAAATAAAGCAATAGCATCACAAA
TTTCACAAATAAAGCATTTTTTTCACTGCATTCTAGTTGTGGTTTGTCCAAACTCATCAATGTATCTTAT
CATGTCTGTATACCGTCGACCTCTAGCTAGAGCTTGGCGTAATCATGGTCATAGCTGTTTCCTGTGTGAA
ATTGTTATCCGCTCACAATTCCACACAACATACGAGCCGGAAGCATAAAGTGTAAAGCCTGGGGTGCCTA
ATGAGTGAGCTAACTCACATTAATTGCGTTGCGCTCACTGCCCGCTTTCCAGTCGGGAAACCTGTCGTGC
CAGCTGCATTAATGAATCGGCCAACGCGCGGGGAGAGGCGGTTTGCGTATTGGGCGCTCTTCCGCTTCCT
CGCTCACTGACTCGCTGCGCTCGGTCGTTCGGCTGCGGCGAGCGGTATCAGCTCACTCAAAGGCGGTAAT
ACGGTTATCCACAGAATCAGGGGATAACGCAGGAAAGAACATGTGAGCAAAAGGCCAGCAAAAGGCCAGG
AACCGTAAAAAGGCCGCGTTGCTGGCGTTTTTCCATAGGCTCCGCCCCCCTGACGAGCATCACAAAAATC
GACGCTCAAGTCAGAGGTGGCGAAACCCGACAGGACTATAAAGATACCAGGCGTTTCCCCCTGGAAGCTC
CCTCGTGCGCTCTCCTGTTCCGACCCTGCCGCTTACCGGATACCTGTCCGCCTTTCTCCCTTCGGGAAGC
GTGGCGCTTTCTCATAGCTCACGCTGTAGGTATCTCAGTTCGGTGTAGGTCGTTCGCTCCAAGCTGGGCT
GTGTGCACGAACCCCCCGTTCAGCCCGACCGCTGCGCCTTATCCGGTAACTATCGTCTTGAGTCCAACCC
GGTAAGACACGACTTATCGCCACTGGCAGCAGCCACTGGTAACAGGATTAGCAGAGCGAGGTATGTAGGC
GGTGCTACAGAGTTCTTGAAGTGGTGGCCTAACTACGGCTACACTAGAAGAACAGTATTTGGTATCTGCG
CTCTGCTGAAGCCAGTTACCTTCGGAAAAAGAGTTGGTAGCTCTTGATCCGGCAAACAAACCACCGCTGG
TAGCGGTGGTTTTTTTGTTTGCAAGCAGCAGATTACGCGCAGAAAAAAAGGATCTCAA
Features (pLannotate 1.2.2; 26 found; start..end, strand, type, name):
    378..589     +  promoter       EF-1α core promoter: core promoter for human elongation factor EF-1α
    590..703     +  intron         EF-1α intron A (fragment): intron upstream of the start codon of human EF-1α
   1329..1532    +  intron         EF-1α intron A: truncated intron upstream of the start codon of human EF-1α
   1541..1575    +  promoter       TRE3GV promoter (fragment): 3rd-generation Tet-responsive promoter that can be activated by binding of Tet-On® 3G, optimized for retroviral and lentiviral vectors
   1813..1830    +  CDS            VP48 (fragment): 3 tandem repeats of the minimal activation domain of herpes simplex virus VP16 (Cheng et al., 2013)
   2278..2389    +  polyA_signal   bGH poly(A) signal: bovine growth hormone polyadenylation signal
   2509..2613    +  CDS            tnpA (fragment): TN5P_ECOLX - Also known as tnp. Experimental evidence at protein level: Swiss-Prot protein existence level 1. Mediates transposition of transposon Tn5 by a 'cut and paste' mechanism. First, the monomeric transposase binds the 19 bp inverted DNA repeats flanking the transposon. Then, dimerization of the DNA- bound transposase creates a synaptic DNA complex. After nicking of the first DNA strand, excision of the transposon proceeds through a series of intermediates. The transposase then mediates the insertion of the transposon at a new site by strand transfer. The activity of the wild- type tran
   2645..3436    +  CDS            neo: KKA2_KLEPN - Also known as kan, nptII. Experimental evidence at protein level: Swiss-Prot protein existence level 1. Resistance to kanamycin, neomycin, paromomycin, ribostamycin, butirosin and gentamicin B. From Klebsiella pneumoniae.
   3470..3564    +  terminator     lambda t0 terminator: transcription terminator from phage lambda
   3585..3964    +  enhancer       CMV enhancer: human cytomegalovirus immediate early enhancer
   3965..4168    +  promoter       CMV promoter: human cytomegalovirus (CMV) immediate early promoter
   4164..4197    +  LTR            5' LTR (truncated) (fragment): truncated 5' long terminal repeat (LTR) from HIV-1
   4213..4231    +  promoter       T7 promoter: promoter for bacteriophage T7 RNA polymerase
   4257..4964    +  CDS            mNeonGreen: mNeonGreen is a basic (constitutively fluorescent) green/yellow fluorescent protein published in 2013, derived from Branchiostoma lanceolatum. It is reported to be a very rapidly-maturing monomer with moderate acid sensitivity.
   5001..5112    +  polyA_signal   bGH poly(A) signal: bovine growth hormone polyadenylation signal
   5229..5250    +  promoter       SV40 promoter (fragment): SV40 enhancer and early promoter
   5271..5699    +  rep_origin     f1 ori (sequence partly withheld): f1 bacteriophage origin of replication; arrow indicates direction of (+) strand synthesis
   5704..5726    +  promoter       SV40 promoter (fragment): SV40 enhancer and early promoter
   5727..5918    +  promoter       SV40 promoter: SV40 early promoter
   5945..6043    +  CDS            ble (fragment): BLE_KLEPN - Experimental evidence at protein level: Swiss-Prot protein existence level 1. Binding protein with a strong affinity to the bleomycin family of antibiotics. Binds to CL990; an antimitotic-antibiotic compound. From Klebsiella pneumoniae.
   6038..6159    +  polyA_signal   SV40 poly(A) signal: SV40 polyadenylation signal
   6232..6248    -  protein_bind   lac operator: The lac repressor binds to the lac operator to inhibit transcription in E. coli. This inhibition can be relieved by adding lactose or isopropyl-β-D-thiogalactopyranoside (IPTG). lac repressor encoded by lacI
   6256..6286    -  promoter       lac promoter: promoter for the E. coli lac operon
   6301..6322    -  protein_bind   CAP binding site: CAP binding activates transcription in the presence of cAMP. E. coli catabolite activator protein
   6335..6427    -  CDS            lacI (fragment): lac repressor; lacI; The lac repressor binds to the lac operator to inhibit transcription in E. coli. This inhibition can be relieved by adding lactose or isopropyl-β-D-thiogalactopyranoside (IPTG).
   6610..7198    -  rep_origin     ori: high-copy-number ColE1/pMB1/pBR322/pUC origin of replication
