[The description below was written by a language model from this plasmid's Addgene catalogue record and pLannotate feature annotations shown in this document.]
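Description:
L4872 VP64-intN in PolyTX-mNeonGreen is a 7.2 kb mammalian expression plasmid for synthetic biology, built on the pPD1054 Polytransfect L1 mNeonGreen backbone. It replicates in E. coli from a high-copy ColE1/pUC-type origin and is selected with kanamycin through a neo/nptII gene followed by a lambda t0 terminator. An f1 origin is also present. Leftover backbone pieces include lac promoter/operator sequences and an SV40 promoter followed by only a fragment of the bleomycin-resistance gene, so no functional mammalian selection cassette is evident from the annotation.

The plasmid carries two separate mammalian transcription units. In the first, the human EF-1α promoter with its intron A drives constitutive expression of the synthetic insert, VP64-intN, which carries an N-terminal 3xFLAG tag and a nuclear localization sequence and ends at a bGH polyadenylation signal. VP64 is a transcriptional activation domain made of tandem VP16 minimal repeats. The automated annotation recognises only a short VP16-repeat fragment within this region, so most of the coding sequence is unannotated. The name intN suggests the N-terminal half of a split intein, but the record does not specify which one. It describes the product only as one component of a split synthetic transcription factor (synTF), which presumably needs a partner component to form a functional regulator.

In the second unit, the CMV enhancer/promoter drives mNeonGreen, also with a bGH poly(A) signal. This provides a fluorescent readout of how much plasmid each cell has received, which fits the poly-transfection design implied by the backbone name. The associated work concerns converting natural cytokine receptors into orthogonal synthetic biosensors.
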