Addgene plasmid #244191: L4872 VP64-intN in PolyTX-mNeonGreen
Purpose: Constitutive expression of VP64-intN split synTF component
Depositing lab: Joshua Leonard. Depositing organization: Northwestern University. Publication: Conversion of natural cytokine receptors into orthogonal synthetic biosensors. Edelstein HI, Cosio A, Ezekiel ML, Corcoran WK, Morris AH, Leonard JN. Nat Chem Biol. 2025 Aug 22:10.1038/s41589-025-01986-1. doi: 10.1038/s41589-025-01986-1. PubMed 40846994.
Backbone
  Vector backbone: pPD1054 Polytransfect L1 mNeonGreen
  Vector type: Mammalian Expression, Synthetic Biology
Growth in bacteria
  Bacterial resistance: Kanamycin, 50 μg/mL
  Growth temperature: 30°C
  Growth strain: NEB Stable
  Copy number: High Copy
Gene/Insert
  Gene/Insert name: Split synTF component VP64-intN
  Species: Synthetic
  Promoter: hEF1a
  Tag / fusion protein: 3xFLAG - nuclear localization sequence (N terminal on insert)
  Cloning method: Restriction Enzyme; 5′ cloning site Unknown (unknown if destroyed)
Terms and licenses: Academic/Nonprofit Terms; Industry Terms: Not Available to Industry
Depositor comments: Please visit https://doi.org/10.1101/2024.03.23.586421 for bioRxiv preprint.
How to cite: L4872 VP64-intN in PolyTX-mNeonGreen was a gift from Joshua Leonard (Addgene plasmid # 244191 ; http://n2t.net/addgene:244191 ; RRID:Addgene_244191)
